Addgene plasmid #112435: pZNF354C.1.0-gDNA
Purpose: CRISPR plasmid for expression of Cas9 and gRNA targeting human transcription factor ZNF354C
Depositing lab: Kevin White. Depositing organization: University of Chicago.
Backbone
  Vector backbone: pX330
  Backbone manufacturer: Zhang lab (Addgene plasmid ID: 42230)
  Vector type: Mammalian Expression, CRISPR
Growth in bacteria
  Bacterial resistance: Ampicillin, 100 μg/mL
  Growth temperature: 37°C
  Growth strain: DH5alpha
  Copy number: High Copy
Gene/Insert
  Gene/Insert name: ZNF354C
  gRNA/shRNA sequence: AGAGATGAACTAAACCTCAT AGG
  Species: H. sapiens (human)
  Entrez Gene: ZNF354C (a.k.a. KID3)
  Cloning method: Restriction Enzyme; 5′ cloning site BbsI (destroyed during cloning); 3′ cloning site BbsI (destroyed during cloning)
  Sequencing primers: 5′ hU6-F (5'-GAGGGCCTATTTCCCATGATT-3')
Terms and licenses: Academic/Nonprofit Terms; Industry Terms: Not Available to Industry
Depositor comments: gRNA sequence listed includes 20 nucleotide target sequence, followed by the uncloned PAM sequence. The PAM sequence is not present in the plasmid. Use with plasmid pZNF354C-donor.
How to cite: pZNF354C.1.0-gDNA was a gift from Kevin White (Addgene plasmid # 112435 ; http://n2t.net/addgene:112435 ; RRID:Addgene_112435)
