[The description below was written by a language model from this plasmid's Addgene catalogue record and pLannotate feature annotations shown in this document.]
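Description:
pZNF354C.1.0-gDNA is a mammalian CRISPR expression plasmid built on the pX330 backbone that delivers both Streptococcus pyogenes Cas9 and a single guide RNA directed against the human transcription factor gene ZNF354C (also known as KID3). It is propagated in E. coli as a high-copy plasmid through a ColE1/pUC-type origin and selected with ampicillin via the β-lactamase gene. An f1/M13 phage origin, a single AAV2 inverted terminal repeat and small pBR322-derived bom and rop fragments are also annotated, and these appear to be backbone remnants rather than functional parts of the payload.

Two expression units make up the payload. A human U6 RNA polymerase III promoter drives the guide RNA. The 20-nucleotide ZNF354C spacer was inserted between BbsI sites, which were destroyed during cloning, directly upstream of the S. pyogenes gRNA scaffold. The PAM listed with the target lies in the genome and is not present in the plasmid. The second unit uses a hybrid CBh-type promoter, made of the CMV enhancer, chicken β-actin promoter and a hybrid CBA/MVM intron, to express Cas9. The annotation tool splits Cas9 into adjoining N- and C-terminal segments, but they form one continuous coding region. Cas9 is followed by a C-terminal nucleoplasmin nuclear localization signal and a bovine growth hormone polyadenylation signal.

Two sequence records are provided, a depositor sequence of 8,508 nt and a repository sequencing result of 8,490 nt. They share the same feature layout, and part of the length difference is a 21-bp deletion annotated in the β-actin promoter of the shorter record. The depositor notes that the plasmid is meant to be used with a companion donor plasmid, pZNF354C-donor, which implies Cas9 cleavage at the ZNF354C locus to enable donor-templated editing. The record does not describe what the donor introduces.
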