Features (pLannotate 1.2.2; 18 found; start..end, strand, type, name):
     79..122     +  misc_RNA       gRNA scaffold (fragment): guide RNA scaffold for the Streptococcus pyogenes CRISPR/Cas9 system
    169..454     +  enhancer       CMV enhancer: human cytomegalovirus immediate early enhancer; contains an 18-bp deletion relative to the standard CMV enhancer
    456..733     +  promoter       chicken β-actin promoter: No description available
    734..962     +  intron         hybrid intron: hybrid between chicken β-actin (CBA) and minute virus of mice (MMV) introns (Gray et al., 2011)
   1100..2701    +  CDS            Cas9(N): N-terminal portion of Streptococcus pyogenes Cas9 (Zetsche et al., 2015)
   2702..5200    +  CDS            Cas9(C): C-terminal portion of Streptococcus pyogenes Cas9 (Zetsche et al., 2015)
   5201..5248    +  CDS            nucleoplasmin NLS: bipartite nuclear localization signal from nucleoplasmin
   5282..5393    +  polyA_signal   bGH poly(A) signal: bovine growth hormone polyadenylation signal
   5498..5638    +  repeat_region  AAV2 ITR: inverted terminal repeat of adeno-associated virus serotype 2 inverted
   5643..5694    -  misc_feature   bom (fragment): basis of mobility region from pBR322
   5713..6093    +  rep_origin     M13 ori (sequence partly withheld): M13 bacteriophage origin of replication; arrow indicates direction of (+) strand synthesis
   6169..6218    -  misc_feature   bom (fragment): basis of mobility region from pBR322
   6320..6355    -  CDS            rop (fragment): Rop protein, which maintains plasmids at low copy number; rop
   6450..6554    +  promoter       AmpR promoter: bla
   6555..7415    +  CDS            AmpR: β-lactamase; bla; confers resistance to ampicillin, carbenicillin, and related antibiotics
   7586..8174    +  rep_origin     ori: high-copy-number ColE1/pMB1/pBR322/pUC origin of replication
   8236..8476    +  promoter       U6 promoter: RNA polymerase III promoter for human U6 snRNA
   8505..72      +  misc_RNA       gRNA scaffold (across the origin): guide RNA scaffold for the Streptococcus pyogenes CRISPR/Cas9 system
>Addgene plasmid #112435 | pZNF354C.1.0-gDNA | depositor full sequence | sequence record 211826 | Full Sequence
TAGAGCTAGAAATAGCAAGTTAAAATAAGGCTAGTCCGTTATCAACTTGAAAAAGTGGCACCGAGTCGGT
GCTTTTTTGTTTTAGAGCTAGAAATAGCAAGTTAAAATAAGGCTAGTCCGTTTTTAGCGCGTGCGCCAAT
TCTGCAGACAAATGGCTCTAGAGGTACCCGTTACATAACTTACGGTAAATGGCCCGCCTGGCTGACCGCC
CAACGACCCCCGCCCATTGACGTCAATAGTAACGCCAATAGGGACTTTCCATTGACGTCAATGGGTGGAG
TATTTACGGTAAACTGCCCACTTGGCAGTACATCAAGTGTATCATATGCCAAGTACGCCCCCTATTGACG
TCAATGACGGTAAATGGCCCGCCTGGCATTGTGCCCAGTACATGACCTTATGGGACTTTCCTACTTGGCA
GTACATCTACGTATTAGTCATCGCTATTACCATGGTCGAGGTGAGCCCCACGTTCTGCTTCACTCTCCCC
ATCTCCCCCCCCTCCCCACCCCCAATTTTGTATTTATTTATTTTTTAATTATTTTGTGCAGCGATGGGGG
CGGGGGGGGGGGGGGGGCGCGCGCCAGGCGGGGCGGGGCGGGGCGAGGGGCGGGGCGGGGCGAGGCGGAG
AGGTGCGGCGGCAGCCAATCAGAGCGGCGCGCTCCGAAAGTTTCCTTTTATGGCGAGGCGGCGGCGGCGG
CGGCCCTATAAAAAGCGAAGCGCGCGGCGGGCGGGAGTCGCTGCGACGCTGCCTTCGCCCCGTGCCCCGC
TCCGCCGCCGCCTCGCGCCGCCCGCCCCGGCTCTGACTGACCGCGTTACTCCCACAGGTGAGCGGGCGGG
ACGGCCCTTCTCCTCCGGGCTGTAATTAGCTGAGCAAGAGGTAAGGGTTTAAGGGATGGTTGGTTGGTGG
GGTATTAATGTTTAATTACCTGGAGCACCTGCCTGAAATCACTTTTTTTCAGGTTGGACCGGTGCCACCA
TGGACTATAAGGACCACGACGGAGACTACAAGGATCATGATATTGATTACAAAGACGATGACGATAAGAT
GGCCCCAAAGAAGAAGCGGAAGGTCGGTATCCACGGAGTCCCAGCAGCCGACAAGAAGTACAGCATCGGC
CTGGACATCGGCACCAACTCTGTGGGCTGGGCCGTGATCACCGACGAGTACAAGGTGCCCAGCAAGAAAT
TCAAGGTGCTGGGCAACACCGACCGGCACAGCATCAAGAAGAACCTGATCGGAGCCCTGCTGTTCGACAG
CGGCGAAACAGCCGAGGCCACCCGGCTGAAGAGAACCGCCAGAAGAAGATACACCAGACGGAAGAACCGG
ATCTGCTATCTGCAAGAGATCTTCAGCAACGAGATGGCCAAGGTGGACGACAGCTTCTTCCACAGACTGG
AAGAGTCCTTCCTGGTGGAAGAGGATAAGAAGCACGAGCGGCACCCCATCTTCGGCAACATCGTGGACGA
GGTGGCCTACCACGAGAAGTACCCCACCATCTACCACCTGAGAAAGAAACTGGTGGACAGCACCGACAAG
GCCGACCTGCGGCTGATCTATCTGGCCCTGGCCCACATGATCAAGTTCCGGGGCCACTTCCTGATCGAGG
GCGACCTGAACCCCGACAACAGCGACGTGGACAAGCTGTTCATCCAGCTGGTGCAGACCTACAACCAGCT
GTTCGAGGAAAACCCCATCAACGCCAGCGGCGTGGACGCCAAGGCCATCCTGTCTGCCAGACTGAGCAAG
AGCAGACGGCTGGAAAATCTGATCGCCCAGCTGCCCGGCGAGAAGAAGAATGGCCTGTTCGGAAACCTGA
TTGCCCTGAGCCTGGGCCTGACCCCCAACTTCAAGAGCAACTTCGACCTGGCCGAGGATGCCAAACTGCA
GCTGAGCAAGGACACCTACGACGACGACCTGGACAACCTGCTGGCCCAGATCGGCGACCAGTACGCCGAC
CTGTTTCTGGCCGCCAAGAACCTGTCCGACGCCATCCTGCTGAGCGACATCCTGAGAGTGAACACCGAGA
TCACCAAGGCCCCCCTGAGCGCCTCTATGATCAAGAGATACGACGAGCACCACCAGGACCTGACCCTGCT
GAAAGCTCTCGTGCGGCAGCAGCTGCCTGAGAAGTACAAAGAGATTTTCTTCGACCAGAGCAAGAACGGC
TACGCCGGCTACATTGACGGCGGAGCCAGCCAGGAAGAGTTCTACAAGTTCATCAAGCCCATCCTGGAAA
AGATGGACGGCACCGAGGAACTGCTCGTGAAGCTGAACAGAGAGGACCTGCTGCGGAAGCAGCGGACCTT
CGACAACGGCAGCATCCCCCACCAGATCCACCTGGGAGAGCTGCACGCCATTCTGCGGCGGCAGGAAGAT
TTTTACCCATTCCTGAAGGACAACCGGGAAAAGATCGAGAAGATCCTGACCTTCCGCATCCCCTACTACG
TGGGCCCTCTGGCCAGGGGAAACAGCAGATTCGCCTGGATGACCAGAAAGAGCGAGGAAACCATCACCCC
CTGGAACTTCGAGGAAGTGGTGGACAAGGGCGCTTCCGCCCAGAGCTTCATCGAGCGGATGACCAACTTC
GATAAGAACCTGCCCAACGAGAAGGTGCTGCCCAAGCACAGCCTGCTGTACGAGTACTTCACCGTGTATA
ACGAGCTGACCAAAGTGAAATACGTGACCGAGGGAATGAGAAAGCCCGCCTTCCTGAGCGGCGAGCAGAA
AAAGGCCATCGTGGACCTGCTGTTCAAGACCAACCGGAAAGTGACCGTGAAGCAGCTGAAAGAGGACTAC
TTCAAGAAAATCGAGTGCTTCGACTCCGTGGAAATCTCCGGCGTGGAAGATCGGTTCAACGCCTCCCTGG
GCACATACCACGATCTGCTGAAAATTATCAAGGACAAGGACTTCCTGGACAATGAGGAAAACGAGGACAT
TCTGGAAGATATCGTGCTGACCCTGACACTGTTTGAGGACAGAGAGATGATCGAGGAACGGCTGAAAACC
TATGCCCACCTGTTCGACGACAAAGTGATGAAGCAGCTGAAGCGGCGGAGATACACCGGCTGGGGCAGGC
TGAGCCGGAAGCTGATCAACGGCATCCGGGACAAGCAGTCCGGCAAGACAATCCTGGATTTCCTGAAGTC
CGACGGCTTCGCCAACAGAAACTTCATGCAGCTGATCCACGACGACAGCCTGACCTTTAAAGAGGACATC
CAGAAAGCCCAGGTGTCCGGCCAGGGCGATAGCCTGCACGAGCACATTGCCAATCTGGCCGGCAGCCCCG
CCATTAAGAAGGGCATCCTGCAGACAGTGAAGGTGGTGGACGAGCTCGTGAAAGTGATGGGCCGGCACAA
GCCCGAGAACATCGTGATCGAAATGGCCAGAGAGAACCAGACCACCCAGAAGGGACAGAAGAACAGCCGC
GAGAGAATGAAGCGGATCGAAGAGGGCATCAAAGAGCTGGGCAGCCAGATCCTGAAAGAACACCCCGTGG
AAAACACCCAGCTGCAGAACGAGAAGCTGTACCTGTACTACCTGCAGAATGGGCGGGATATGTACGTGGA
CCAGGAACTGGACATCAACCGGCTGTCCGACTACGATGTGGACCATATCGTGCCTCAGAGCTTTCTGAAG
GACGACTCCATCGACAACAAGGTGCTGACCAGAAGCGACAAGAACCGGGGCAAGAGCGACAACGTGCCCT
CCGAAGAGGTCGTGAAGAAGATGAAGAACTACTGGCGGCAGCTGCTGAACGCCAAGCTGATTACCCAGAG
AAAGTTCGACAATCTGACCAAGGCCGAGAGAGGCGGCCTGAGCGAACTGGATAAGGCCGGCTTCATCAAG
AGACAGCTGGTGGAAACCCGGCAGATCACAAAGCACGTGGCACAGATCCTGGACTCCCGGATGAACACTA
AGTACGACGAGAATGACAAGCTGATCCGGGAAGTGAAAGTGATCACCCTGAAGTCCAAGCTGGTGTCCGA
TTTCCGGAAGGATTTCCAGTTTTACAAAGTGCGCGAGATCAACAACTACCACCACGCCCACGACGCCTAC
CTGAACGCCGTCGTGGGAACCGCCCTGATCAAAAAGTACCCTAAGCTGGAAAGCGAGTTCGTGTACGGCG
ACTACAAGGTGTACGACGTGCGGAAGATGATCGCCAAGAGCGAGCAGGAAATCGGCAAGGCTACCGCCAA
GTACTTCTTCTACAGCAACATCATGAACTTTTTCAAGACCGAGATTACCCTGGCCAACGGCGAGATCCGG
AAGCGGCCTCTGATCGAGACAAACGGCGAAACCGGGGAGATCGTGTGGGATAAGGGCCGGGATTTTGCCA
CCGTGCGGAAAGTGCTGAGCATGCCCCAAGTGAATATCGTGAAAAAGACCGAGGTGCAGACAGGCGGCTT
CAGCAAAGAGTCTATCCTGCCCAAGAGGAACAGCGATAAGCTGATCGCCAGAAAGAAGGACTGGGACCCT
AAGAAGTACGGCGGCTTCGACAGCCCCACCGTGGCCTATTCTGTGCTGGTGGTGGCCAAAGTGGAAAAGG
GCAAGTCCAAGAAACTGAAGAGTGTGAAAGAGCTGCTGGGGATCACCATCATGGAAAGAAGCAGCTTCGA
GAAGAATCCCATCGACTTTCTGGAAGCCAAGGGCTACAAAGAAGTGAAAAAGGACCTGATCATCAAGCTG
CCTAAGTACTCCCTGTTCGAGCTGGAAAACGGCCGGAAGAGAATGCTGGCCTCTGCCGGCGAACTGCAGA
AGGGAAACGAACTGGCCCTGCCCTCCAAATATGTGAACTTCCTGTACCTGGCCAGCCACTATGAGAAGCT
GAAGGGCTCCCCCGAGGATAATGAGCAGAAACAGCTGTTTGTGGAACAGCACAAGCACTACCTGGACGAG
ATCATCGAGCAGATCAGCGAGTTCTCCAAGAGAGTGATCCTGGCCGACGCTAATCTGGACAAAGTGCTGT
CCGCCTACAACAAGCACCGGGATAAGCCCATCAGAGAGCAGGCCGAGAATATCATCCACCTGTTTACCCT
GACCAATCTGGGAGCCCCTGCCGCCTTCAAGTACTTTGACACCACCATCGACCGGAAGAGGTACACCAGC
ACCAAAGAGGTGCTGGACGCCACCCTGATCCACCAGAGCATCACCGGCCTGTACGAGACACGGATCGACC
TGTCTCAGCTGGGAGGCGACAAAAGGCCGGCGGCCACGAAAAAGGCCGGCCAGGCAAAAAAGAAAAAGTA
AGAATTCCTAGAGCTCGCTGATCAGCCTCGACTGTGCCTTCTAGTTGCCAGCCATCTGTTGTTTGCCCCT
CCCCCGTGCCTTCCTTGACCCTGGAAGGTGCCACTCCCACTGTCCTTTCCTAATAAAATGAGGAAATTGC
ATCGCATTGTCTGAGTAGGTGTCATTCTATTCTGGGGGGTGGGGTGGGGCAGGACAGCAAGGGGGAGGAT
TGGGAAGAGAATAGCAGGCATGCTGGGGAGCGGCCGCAGGAACCCCTAGTGATGGAGTTGGCCACTCCCT
CTCTGCGCGCTCGCTCGCTCACTGAGGCCGGGCGACCAAAGGTCGCCCGACGCCCGGGCTTTGCCCGGGC
GGCCTCAGTGAGCGAGCGAGCGCGCAGCTGCCTGCAGGGGCGCCTGATGCGGTATTTTCTCCTTACGCAT
CTGTGCGGTATTTCACACCGCATA
[142 nt withheld, positions 5695-5836]
C
[141 nt withheld, positions 5838-5978]
CCTTTGACGTTGGAGTCCACGTTCTTT
[37 nt withheld, positions 6006-6042]
ACCCTATCTCGGGCTATTCTTTTGATTTATAAGGGATTTTGCCGATTTCGGCCTATTGGTTAAAAAATGA
GCTGATTTAACAAAAATTTAACGCGAATTTTAACAAAATATTAACGTTTACAATTTTATGGTGCACTCTC
AGTACAATCTGCTCTGATGCCGCATAGTTAAGCCAGCCCCGACACCCGCCAACACCCGCTGACGCGCCCT
GACGGGCTTGTCTGCTCCCGGCATCCGCTTACAGACAAGCTGTGACCGTCTCCGGGAGCTGCATGTGTCA
GAGGTTTTCACCGTCATCACCGAAACGCGCGAGACGAAAGGGCCTCGTGATACGCCTATTTTTATAGGTT
AATGTCATGATAATAATGGTTTCTTAGACGTCAGGTGGCACTTTTCGGGGAAATGTGCGCGGAACCCCTA
TTTGTTTATTTTTCTAAATACATTCAAATATGTATCCGCTCATGAGACAATAACCCTGATAAATGCTTCA
ATAATATTGAAAAAGGAAGAGTATGAGTATTCAACATTTCCGTGTCGCCCTTATTCCCTTTTTTGCGGCA
TTTTGCCTTCCTGTTTTTGCTCACCCAGAAACGCTGGTGAAAGTAAAAGATGCTGAAGATCAGTTGGGTG
CACGAGTGGGTTACATCGAACTGGATCTCAACAGCGGTAAGATCCTTGAGAGTTTTCGCCCCGAAGAACG
TTTTCCAATGATGAGCACTTTTAAAGTTCTGCTATGTGGCGCGGTATTATCCCGTATTGACGCCGGGCAA
GAGCAACTCGGTCGCCGCATACACTATTCTCAGAATGACTTGGTTGAGTACTCACCAGTCACAGAAAAGC
ATCTTACGGATGGCATGACAGTAAGAGAATTATGCAGTGCTGCCATAACCATGAGTGATAACACTGCGGC
CAACTTACTTCTGACAACGATCGGAGGACCGAAGGAGCTAACCGCTTTTTTGCACAACATGGGGGATCAT
GTAACTCGCCTTGATCGTTGGGAACCGGAGCTGAATGAAGCCATACCAAACGACGAGCGTGACACCACGA
TGCCTGTAGCAATGGCAACAACGTTGCGCAAACTATTAACTGGCGAACTACTTACTCTAGCTTCCCGGCA
ACAATTAATAGACTGGATGGAGGCGGATAAAGTTGCAGGACCACTTCTGCGCTCGGCCCTTCCGGCTGGC
TGGTTTATTGCTGATAAATCTGGAGCCGGTGAGCGTGGAAGCCGCGGTATCATTGCAGCACTGGGGCCAG
ATGGTAAGCCCTCCCGTATCGTAGTTATCTACACGACGGGGAGTCAGGCAACTATGGATGAACGAAATAG
ACAGATCGCTGAGATAGGTGCCTCACTGATTAAGCATTGGTAACTGTCAGACCAAGTTTACTCATATATA
CTTTAGATTGATTTAAAACTTCATTTTTAATTTAAAAGGATCTAGGTGAAGATCCTTTTTGATAATCTCA
TGACCAAAATCCCTTAACGTGAGTTTTCGTTCCACTGAGCGTCAGACCCCGTAGAAAAGATCAAAGGATC
TTCTTGAGATCCTTTTTTTCTGCGCGTAATCTGCTGCTTGCAAACAAAAAAACCACCGCTACCAGCGGTG
GTTTGTTTGCCGGATCAAGAGCTACCAACTCTTTTTCCGAAGGTAACTGGCTTCAGCAGAGCGCAGATAC
CAAATACTGTCCTTCTAGTGTAGCCGTAGTTAGGCCACCACTTCAAGAACTCTGTAGCACCGCCTACATA
CCTCGCTCTGCTAATCCTGTTACCAGTGGCTGCTGCCAGTGGCGATAAGTCGTGTCTTACCGGGTTGGAC
TCAAGACGATAGTTACCGGATAAGGCGCAGCGGTCGGGCTGAACGGGGGGTTCGTGCACACAGCCCAGCT
TGGAGCGAACGACCTACACCGAACTGAGATACCTACAGCGTGAGCTATGAGAAAGCGCCACGCTTCCCGA
AGGGAGAAAGGCGGACAGGTATCCGGTAAGCGGCAGGGTCGGAACAGGAGAGCGCACGAGGGAGCTTCCA
GGGGGAAACGCCTGGTATCTTTATAGTCCTGTCGGGTTTCGCCACCTCTGACTTGAGCGTCGATTTTTGT
GATGCTCGTCAGGGGGGCGGAGCCTATGGAAAAACGCCAGCAACGCGGCCTTTTTACGGTTCCTGGCCTT
TTGCTGGCCTTTTGCTCACATGTGAGGGCCTATTTCCCATGATTCCTTCATATTTGCATATACGATACAA
GGCTGTTAGAGAGATAATTGGAATTAATTTGACTGTAAACACAAAGATATTAGTACAAAATACGTGACGT
AGAAAGTAATAATTTCTTGGGTAGTTTGCAGTTTTAAAATTATGTTTTAAAATGGACTATCATATGCTTA
CCGTAACTTGAAAGTATTTCGATTTCTTGGCTTTATATATCTTGTGGAAAGGACGAAACACCAGAGATGA
ACTAAACCTCATGTTT
