Features (pLannotate 1.2.2; 18 found; start..end, strand, type, name):
     79..122     +  misc_RNA       gRNA scaffold (fragment): guide RNA scaffold for the Streptococcus pyogenes CRISPR/Cas9 system
    169..454     +  enhancer       CMV enhancer: human cytomegalovirus immediate early enhancer; contains an 18-bp deletion relative to the standard CMV enhancer
    456..715     +  promoter       chicken β-actin promoter: contains a 21-bp deletion relative to the standard chicken β-actin promoter
    716..943     +  intron         hybrid intron: hybrid between chicken β-actin (CBA) and minute virus of mice (MMV) introns (Gray et al., 2011)
   1081..2682    +  CDS            Cas9(N): N-terminal portion of Streptococcus pyogenes Cas9 (Zetsche et al., 2015)
   2683..5181    +  CDS            Cas9(C): C-terminal portion of Streptococcus pyogenes Cas9 (Zetsche et al., 2015)
   5182..5229    +  CDS            nucleoplasmin NLS: bipartite nuclear localization signal from nucleoplasmin
   5263..5374    +  polyA_signal   bGH poly(A) signal: bovine growth hormone polyadenylation signal
   5479..5619    +  repeat_region  AAV2 ITR: inverted terminal repeat of adeno-associated virus serotype 2 inverted
   5624..5675    -  misc_feature   bom (fragment): basis of mobility region from pBR322
   5694..6149    +  rep_origin     f1 ori (sequence partly withheld): f1 bacteriophage origin of replication; arrow indicates direction of (+) strand synthesis
   6150..6199    -  misc_feature   bom (fragment): basis of mobility region from pBR322
   6301..6336    -  CDS            rop (fragment): Rop protein, which maintains plasmids at low copy number; rop
   6431..6535    +  promoter       AmpR promoter: bla
   6536..7396    +  CDS            AmpR: β-lactamase; bla; confers resistance to ampicillin, carbenicillin, and related antibiotics
   7567..8155    +  rep_origin     ori: high-copy-number ColE1/pMB1/pBR322/pUC origin of replication
   8217..8457    +  promoter       U6 promoter: RNA polymerase III promoter for human U6 snRNA
   8487..72      +  misc_RNA       gRNA scaffold (across the origin): guide RNA scaffold for the Streptococcus pyogenes CRISPR/Cas9 system
>Addgene plasmid #112435 | pZNF354C.1.0-gDNA | addgene full sequence | sequence record 230384 | Addgene NGS Result
TAGAGCTAGAAATAGCAAGTTAAAATAAGGCTAGTCCGTTATCAACTTGAAAAAGTGGCACCGAGTCGGT
GCTTTTTTGTTTTAGAGCTAGAAATAGCAAGTTAAAATAAGGCTAGTCCGTTTTTAGCGCGTGCGCCAAT
TCTGCAGACAAATGGCTCTAGAGGTACCCGTTACATAACTTACGGTAAATGGCCCGCCTGGCTGACCGCC
CAACGACCCCCGCCCATTGACGTCAATAGTAACGCCAATAGGGACTTTCCATTGACGTCAATGGGTGGAG
TATTTACGGTAAACTGCCCACTTGGCAGTACATCAAGTGTATCATATGCCAAGTACGCCCCCTATTGACG
TCAATGACGGTAAATGGCCCGCCTGGCATTGTGCCCAGTACATGACCTTATGGGACTTTCCTACTTGGCA
GTACATCTACGTATTAGTCATCGCTATTACCATGGTCGAGGTGAGCCCCACGTTCTGCTTCACTCTCCCC
ATCTCCCCCCCCTCCCCACCCCCAATTTTGTATTTATTTATTTTTTAATTATTTTGTGCAGCGATGGGGG
CGGGGGGGGGGGGGNNNNNNNNNGGCGAGGGGCGGGGCGGGGCGAGGCGGAGAGGTGCGGCGGCAGCCAA
TCAGAGCGGCGCGCTCCGAAAGTTTCCTTTTATGGCGAGGCGGCGGCGGCGGCGGCCCTATAAAAAGCGA
AGCGCGCGGCGGGCGGGAGTCGCTGCGCGCTGCCTTCGCCCCGTGCCCCGCTCCGCCGCCGCCTCGCGCC
GCCCGCCCCGGCTCTGACTGACCGCGTTACTCCCACAGGTGAGCGGGCGGGACGGCCCTTCTCCTCCGGG
CTGTAATTAGCTGAGCAAGAGGTAAGGGTTTAAGGGATGGTTGGTTGGTGGGGTATTAATGTTTAATTAC
CTGGAGCACCTGCCTGAAATCACTTTTTTTCAGGTTGGACCGGTGCCACCATGGACTATAAGGACCACGA
CGGAGACTACAAGGATCATGATATTGATTACAAAGACGATGACGATAAGATGGCCCCAAAGAAGAAGCGG
AAGGTCGGTATCCACGGAGTCCCAGCAGCCGACAAGAAGTACAGCATCGGCCTGGACATCGGCACCAACT
CTGTGGGCTGGGCCGTGATCACCGACGAGTACAAGGTGCCCAGCAAGAAATTCAAGGTGCTGGGCAACAC
CGACCGGCACAGCATCAAGAAGAACCTGATCGGAGCCCTGCTGTTCGACAGCGGCGAAACAGCCGAGGCC
ACCCGGCTGAAGAGAACCGCCAGAAGAAGATACACCAGACGGAAGAACCGGATCTGCTATCTGCAAGAGA
TCTTCAGCAACGAGATGGCCAAGGTGGACGACAGCTTCTTCCACAGACTGGAAGAGTCCTTCCTGGTGGA
AGAGGATAAGAAGCACGAGCGGCACCCCATCTTCGGCAACATCGTGGACGAGGTGGCCTACCACGAGAAG
TACCCCACCATCTACCACCTGAGAAAGAAACTGGTGGACAGCACCGACAAGGCCGACCTGCGGCTGATCT
ATCTGGCCCTGGCCCACATGATCAAGTTCCGGGGCCACTTCCTGATCGAGGGCGACCTGAACCCCGACAA
CAGCGACGTGGACAAGCTGTTCATCCAGCTGGTGCAGACCTACAACCAGCTGTTCGAGGAAAACCCCATC
AACGCCAGCGGCGTGGACGCCAAGGCCATCCTGTCTGCCAGACTGAGCAAGAGCAGACGGCTGGAAAATC
TGATCGCCCAGCTGCCCGGCGAGAAGAAGAATGGCCTGTTCGGAAACCTGATTGCCCTGAGCCTGGGCCT
GACCCCCAACTTCAAGAGCAACTTCGACCTGGCCGAGGATGCCAAACTGCAGCTGAGCAAGGACACCTAC
GACGACGACCTGGACAACCTGCTGGCCCAGATCGGCGACCAGTACGCCGACCTGTTTCTGGCCGCCAAGA
ACCTGTCCGACGCCATCCTGCTGAGCGACATCCTGAGAGTGAACACCGAGATCACCAAGGCCCCCCTGAG
CGCCTCTATGATCAAGAGATACGACGAGCACCACCAGGACCTGACCCTGCTGAAAGCTCTCGTGCGGCAG
CAGCTGCCTGAGAAGTACAAAGAGATTTTCTTCGACCAGAGCAAGAACGGCTACGCCGGCTACATTGACG
GCGGAGCCAGCCAGGAAGAGTTCTACAAGTTCATCAAGCCCATCCTGGAAAAGATGGACGGCACCGAGGA
ACTGCTCGTGAAGCTGAACAGAGAGGACCTGCTGCGGAAGCAGCGGACCTTCGACAACGGCAGCATCCCC
CACCAGATCCACCTGGGAGAGCTGCACGCCATTCTGCGGCGGCAGGAAGATTTTTACCCATTCCTGAAGG
ACAACCGGGAAAAGATCGAGAAGATCCTGACCTTCCGCATCCCCTACTACGTGGGCCCTCTGGCCAGGGG
AAACAGCAGATTCGCCTGGATGACCAGAAAGAGCGAGGAAACCATCACCCCCTGGAACTTCGAGGAAGTG
GTGGACAAGGGCGCTTCCGCCCAGAGCTTCATCGAGCGGATGACCAACTTCGATAAGAACCTGCCCAACG
AGAAGGTGCTGCCCAAGCACAGCCTGCTGTACGAGTACTTCACCGTGTATAACGAGCTGACCAAAGTGAA
ATACGTGACCGAGGGAATGAGAAAGCCCGCCTTCCTGAGCGGCGAGCAGAAAAAGGCCATCGTGGACCTG
CTGTTCAAGACCAACCGGAAAGTGACCGTGAAGCAGCTGAAAGAGGACTACTTCAAGAAAATCGAGTGCT
TCGACTCCGTGGAAATCTCCGGCGTGGAAGATCGGTTCAACGCCTCCCTGGGCACATACCACGATCTGCT
GAAAATTATCAAGGACAAGGACTTCCTGGACAATGAGGAAAACGAGGACATTCTGGAAGATATCGTGCTG
ACCCTGACACTGTTTGAGGACAGAGAGATGATCGAGGAACGGCTGAAAACCTATGCCCACCTGTTCGACG
ACAAAGTGATGAAGCAGCTGAAGCGGCGGAGATACACCGGCTGGGGCAGGCTGAGCCGGAAGCTGATCAA
CGGCATCCGGGACAAGCAGTCCGGCAAGACAATCCTGGATTTCCTGAAGTCCGACGGCTTCGCCAACAGA
AACTTCATGCAGCTGATCCACGACGACAGCCTGACCTTTAAAGAGGACATCCAGAAAGCCCAGGTGTCCG
GCCAGGGCGATAGCCTGCACGAGCACATTGCCAATCTGGCCGGCAGCCCCGCCATTAAGAAGGGCATCCT
GCAGACAGTGAAGGTGGTGGACGAGCTCGTGAAAGTGATGGGCCGGCACAAGCCCGAGAACATCGTGATC
GAAATGGCCAGAGAGAACCAGACCACCCAGAAGGGACAGAAGAACAGCCGCGAGAGAATGAAGCGGATCG
AAGAGGGCATCAAAGAGCTGGGCAGCCAGATCCTGAAAGAACACCCCGTGGAAAACACCCAGCTGCAGAA
CGAGAAGCTGTACCTGTACTACCTGCAGAATGGGCGGGATATGTACGTGGACCAGGAACTGGACATCAAC
CGGCTGTCCGACTACGATGTGGACCATATCGTGCCTCAGAGCTTTCTGAAGGACGACTCCATCGACAACA
AGGTGCTGACCAGAAGCGACAAGAACCGGGGCAAGAGCGACAACGTGCCCTCCGAAGAGGTCGTGAAGAA
GATGAAGAACTACTGGCGGCAGCTGCTGAACGCCAAGCTGATTACCCAGAGAAAGTTCGACAATCTGACC
AAGGCCGAGAGAGGCGGCCTGAGCGAACTGGATAAGGCCGGCTTCATCAAGAGACAGCTGGTGGAAACCC
GGCAGATCACAAAGCACGTGGCACAGATCCTGGACTCCCGGATGAACACTAAGTACGACGAGAATGACAA
GCTGATCCGGGAAGTGAAAGTGATCACCCTGAAGTCCAAGCTGGTGTCCGATTTCCGGAAGGATTTCCAG
TTTTACAAAGTGCGCGAGATCAACAACTACCACCACGCCCACGACGCCTACCTGAACGCCGTCGTGGGAA
CCGCCCTGATCAAAAAGTACCCTAAGCTGGAAAGCGAGTTCGTGTACGGCGACTACAAGGTGTACGACGT
GCGGAAGATGATCGCCAAGAGCGAGCAGGAAATCGGCAAGGCTACCGCCAAGTACTTCTTCTACAGCAAC
ATCATGAACTTTTTCAAGACCGAGATTACCCTGGCCAACGGCGAGATCCGGAAGCGGCCTCTGATCGAGA
CAAACGGCGAAACCGGGGAGATCGTGTGGGATAAGGGCCGGGATTTTGCCACCGTGCGGAAAGTGCTGAG
CATGCCCCAAGTGAATATCGTGAAAAAGACCGAGGTGCAGACAGGCGGCTTCAGCAAAGAGTCTATCCTG
CCCAAGAGGAACAGCGATAAGCTGATCGCCAGAAAGAAGGACTGGGACCCTAAGAAGTACGGCGGCTTCG
ACAGCCCCACCGTGGCCTATTCTGTGCTGGTGGTGGCCAAAGTGGAAAAGGGCAAGTCCAAGAAACTGAA
GAGTGTGAAAGAGCTGCTGGGGATCACCATCATGGAAAGAAGCAGCTTCGAGAAGAATCCCATCGACTTT
CTGGAAGCCAAGGGCTACAAAGAAGTGAAAAAGGACCTGATCATCAAGCTGCCTAAGTACTCCCTGTTCG
AGCTGGAAAACGGCCGGAAGAGAATGCTGGCCTCTGCCGGCGAACTGCAGAAGGGAAACGAACTGGCCCT
GCCCTCCAAATATGTGAACTTCCTGTACCTGGCCAGCCACTATGAGAAGCTGAAGGGCTCCCCCGAGGAT
AATGAGCAGAAACAGCTGTTTGTGGAACAGCACAAGCACTACCTGGACGAGATCATCGAGCAGATCAGCG
AGTTCTCCAAGAGAGTGATCCTGGCCGACGCTAATCTGGACAAAGTGCTGTCCGCCTACAACAAGCACCG
GGATAAGCCCATCAGAGAGCAGGCCGAGAATATCATCCACCTGTTTACCCTGACCAATCTGGGAGCCCCT
GCCGCCTTCAAGTACTTTGACACCACCATCGACCGGAAGAGGTACACCAGCACCAAAGAGGTGCTGGACG
CCACCCTGATCCACCAGAGCATCACCGGCCTGTACGAGACACGGATCGACCTGTCTCAGCTGGGAGGCGA
CAAAAGGCCGGCGGCCACGAAAAAGGCCGGCCAGGCAAAAAAGAAAAAGTAAGAATTCCTAGAGCTCGCT
GATCAGCCTCGACTGTGCCTTCTAGTTGCCAGCCATCTGTTGTTTGCCCCTCCCCCGTGCCTTCCTTGAC
CCTGGAAGGTGCCACTCCCACTGTCCTTTCCTAATAAAATGAGGAAATTGCATCGCATTGTCTGAGTAGG
TGTCATTCTATTCTGGGGGGTGGGGTGGGGCAGGACAGCAAGGGGGAGGATTGGGAAGAGAATAGCAGGC
ATGCTGGGGAGCGGCCGCAGGAACCCCTAGTGATGGAGTTGGCCACTCCCTCTCTGCGCGCTCGCTCGCT
CACTGAGGCCGGGCGACCAAAGGTCGCCCGACGCCCGGGCTTTGCCCGGGCGGCCTCAGTGAGCGAGCGA
GCGCGCAGCTGCCTGCAGGGGCGCCTGATGCGGTATTTTCTCCTTACGCATCTGTGCGGTATTTCACACC
GCATA
[95 nt withheld, positions 5676-5770]
T
[46 nt withheld, positions 5772-5817]
C
[141 nt withheld, positions 5819-5959]
CCTTTGACGTTGGAGTCCACGTTCTTT
[37 nt withheld, positions 5987-6023]
ACTCTATCTCGGGCTATTCTTTTGATTTATAAGGGATTTTGCCGATTTCGGTCTATTGGTTAAAAAATGA
GCTGATTTAACAAAAATTTAACGCGAATTTTAACAAAATATTAACGTTTACAATTTTATGGTGCACTCTC
AGTACAATCTGCTCTGATGCCGCATAGTTAAGCCAGCCCCGACACCCGCCAACACCCGCTGACGCGCCCT
GACGGGCTTGTCTGCTCCCGGCATCCGCTTACAGACAAGCTGTGACCGTCTCCGGGAGCTGCATGTGTCA
GAGGTTTTCACCGTCATCACCGAAACGCGCGAGACGAAAGGGCCTCGTGATACGCCTATTTTTATAGGTT
AATGTCATGATAATAATGGTTTCTTAGACGTCAGGTGGCACTTTTCGGGGAAATGTGCGCGGAACCCCTA
TTTGTTTATTTTTCTAAATACATTCAAATATGTATCCGCTCATGAGACAATAACCCTGATAAATGCTTCA
ATAATATTGAAAAAGGAAGAGTATGAGTATTCAACATTTCCGTGTCGCCCTTATTCCCTTTTTTGCGGCA
TTTTGCCTTCCTGTTTTTGCTCACCCAGAAACGCTGGTGAAAGTAAAAGATGCTGAAGATCAGTTGGGTG
CACGAGTGGGTTACATCGAACTGGATCTCAACAGCGGTAAGATCCTTGAGAGTTTTCGCCCCGAAGAACG
TTTTCCAATGATGAGCACTTTTAAAGTTCTGCTATGTGGCGCGGTATTATCCCGTATTGACGCCGGGCAA
GAGCAACTCGGTCGCCGCATACACTATTCTCAGAATGACTTGGTTGAGTACTCACCAGTCACAGAAAAGC
ATCTTACGGATGGCATGACAGTAAGAGAATTATGCAGTGCTGCCATAACCATGAGTGATAACACTGCGGC
CAACTTACTTCTGACAACGATCGGAGGACCGAAGGAGCTAACCGCTTTTTTGCACAACATGGGGGATCAT
GTAACTCGCCTTGATCGTTGGGAACCGGAGCTGAATGAAGCCATACCAAACGACGAGCGTGACACCACGA
TGCCTGTAGCAATGGCAACAACGTTGCGCAAACTATTAACTGGCGAACTACTTACTCTAGCTTCCCGGCA
ACAATTAATAGACTGGATGGAGGCGGATAAAGTTGCAGGACCACTTCTGCGCTCGGCCCTTCCGGCTGGC
TGGTTTATTGCTGATAAATCTGGAGCCGGTGAGCGTGGAAGCCGCGGTATCATTGCAGCACTGGGGCCAG
ATGGTAAGCCCTCCCGTATCGTAGTTATCTACACGACGGGGAGTCAGGCAACTATGGATGAACGAAATAG
ACAGATCGCTGAGATAGGTGCCTCACTGATTAAGCATTGGTAACTGTCAGACCAAGTTTACTCATATATA
CTTTAGATTGATTTAAAACTTCATTTTTAATTTAAAAGGATCTAGGTGAAGATCCTTTTTGATAATCTCA
TGACCAAAATCCCTTAACGTGAGTTTTCGTTCCACTGAGCGTCAGACCCCGTAGAAAAGATCAAAGGATC
TTCTTGAGATCCTTTTTTTCTGCGCGTAATCTGCTGCTTGCAAACAAAAAAACCACCGCTACCAGCGGTG
GTTTGTTTGCCGGATCAAGAGCTACCAACTCTTTTTCCGAAGGTAACTGGCTTCAGCAGAGCGCAGATAC
CAAATACTGTTCTTCTAGTGTAGCCGTAGTTAGGCCACCACTTCAAGAACTCTGTAGCACCGCCTACATA
CCTCGCTCTGCTAATCCTGTTACCAGTGGCTGCTGCCAGTGGCGATAAGTCGTGTCTTACCGGGTTGGAC
TCAAGACGATAGTTACCGGATAAGGCGCAGCGGTCGGGCTGAACGGGGGGTTCGTGCACACAGCCCAGCT
TGGAGCGAACGACCTACACCGAACTGAGATACCTACAGCGTGAGCTATGAGAAAGCGCCACGCTTCCCGA
AGGGAGAAAGGCGGACAGGTATCCGGTAAGCGGCAGGGTCGGAACAGGAGAGCGCACGAGGGAGCTTCCA
GGGGGAAACGCCTGGTATCTTTATAGTCCTGTCGGGTTTCGCCACCTCTGACTTGAGCGTCGATTTTTGT
GATGCTCGTCAGGGGGGCGGAGCCTATGGAAAAACGCCAGCAACGCGGCCTTTTTACGGTTCCTGGCCTT
TTGCTGGCCTTTTGCTCACATGTGAGGGCCTATTTCCCATGATTCCTTCATATTTGCATATACGATACAA
GGCTGTTAGAGAGATAATTGGAATTAATTTGACTGTAAACACAAAGATATTAGTACAAAATACGTGACGT
AGAAAGTAATAATTTCTTGGGTAGTTTGCAGTTTTAAAATTATGTTTTAAAATGGACTATCATATGCTTA
CCGTAACTTGAAAGTATTTCGATTTCTTGGCTTTATATATCTTGTGGAAAGGACGAAACACCGAGAGATG
AACTAAACCTCATGTTT
